>Addgene plasmid #36725 | TAL2292 | depositor partial sequence | sequence record 45918 | TAL2292 sequence 1640 bps
GAACCTGACCCCAGACCAGGTAGTCGCAATCGCGTCACATGACGGGGGAAAGCAAGCCCTGGAAACCGTG
CAAAGGTTGTTGCCGGTCCTTTGTCAAGACCACGGCCTTACACCGGAGCAAGTCGTGGCCATTGCATCCC
ACGACGGTGGCAAACAGGCTCTTGAGACGGTTCAGAGACTTCTCCCAGTTCTCTGTCAAGCCCACGGGCT
GACTCCCGATCAAGTTGTAGCGATTGCGTCCAACGGTGGAGGGAAACAAGCATTGGAGACTGTCCAACGG
CTCCTTCCCGTGTTGTGTCAAGCCCACGGTTTGACGCCTGCACAAGTGGTCGCCATCGCCAACAACAACG
GCGGTAAGCAGGCGCTGGAAACAGTACAGCGCCTGCTGCCTGTACTGTGCCAGGATCATGGACTGACCCC
AGACCAGGTAGTCGCAATCGCGTCAAACGGAGGGGGAAAGCAAGCCCTGGAAACCGTGCAAAGGTTGTTG
CCGGTCCTTTGTCAAGACCACGGCCTTACACCGGAGCAAGTCGTGGCCATTGCAAATAATAACGGTGGCA
AACAGGCTCTTGAGACGGTTCAGAGACTTCTCCCAGTTCTCTGTCAAGCCCACGGGCTGACTCCCGATCA
AGTTGTAGCGATTGCGAATAACAATGGAGGGAAACAAGCATTGGAGACTGTCCAACGGCTCCTTCCCGTG
TTGTGTCAAGCCCACGGTTTGACGCCTGCACAAGTGGTCGCCATCGCCAGCCATGATGGCGGTAAGCAGG
CGCTGGAAACAGTACAGCGCCTGCTGCCTGTACTGTGCCAGGATCATGGACTGACCCCAGACCAGGTAGT
CGCAATCGCGTCAAACGGAGGGGGAAAGCAAGCCCTGGAAACCGTGCAAAGGTTGTTGCCGGTCCTTTGT
CAAGACCACGGCCTTACACCGGAGCAAGTCGTGGCCATTGCATCCCACGACGGTGGCAAACAGGCTCTTG
AGACGGTTCAGAGACTTCTCCCAGTTCTCTGTCAAGCCCACGGGCTGACTCCCGATCAAGTTGTAGCGAT
TGCGTCGCATGACGGAGGGAAACAAGCATTGGAGACTGTCCAACGGCTCCTTCCCGTGTTGTGTCAAGCC
CACGGTTTGACGCCTGCACAAGTGGTCGCCATCGCCTCGAATGGCGGCGGTAAGCAGGCGCTGGAAACAG
TACAGCGCCTGCTGCCTGTACTGTGCCAGGATCATGGACTGACCCCAGACCAGGTAGTCGCAATCGCGAA
CAATAATGGGGGAAAGCAAGCCCTGGAAACCGTGCAAAGGTTGTTGCCGGTCCTTTGTCAAGACCACGGC
CTTACACCGGAGCAAGTCGTGGCCATTGCATCCCACGACGGTGGCAAACAGGCTCTTGAGACGGTTCAGA
GACTTCTCCCAGTTCTCTGTCAAGCCCACGGGCTGACTCCCGATCAAGTTGTAGCGATTGCGTCGCATGA
CGGAGGGAAACAAGCATTGGAGACTGTCCAACGGCTCCTTCCCGTGTTGTGTCAAGCCCACGGTTTGACG
CCTGCACAAGTGGTCGCCATCGCCAACAACAACGGCGGTAAGCAGGCGCTGGAAACAGTACAGCGCCTGC
TGCCTGTACTGTGCCAGGATCATGGACTGA
