>Addgene plasmid #36725 | TAL2292 | addgene partial sequence | sequence record 48090 | CMV-F 5'-CGCAAATGGGCGGTAGGCGTG-3'
ACTAGAGAACCCACTGCTTACTGGCTTATCGAAATTAATACGACTCACTATAGGGAGACCCAAGCTGGCT
AGCACCATGGACTACAAAGACCATGACGGTGATTATAAAGATCATGACATCGATTACAAGGATGACGATG
ACAAGATGGCCCCCAAGAAGAAGAGGAAGGTGGGCATTCACCGCGGGGTACCTATGGTGGACTTGAGGAC
ACTCGGTTATTCGCAACAGCAACAGGAGAAAATCAAGCCTAAGGTCAGGAGCACCGTCGCGCAACACCAC
GAGGCGCTTGTGGGGCATGGCTTCACTCATGCGCATATTGTCGCGCTTTCACAGCACCCTGCGGCGCTTG
GGACGGTGGCTGTCAAATACCAAGATATGATTGCGGCCCTGCCCGAAGCCACGCACGAGGCAATTGTAGG
GGTCGGTAAACAGTGGTCGGGAGCGCGAGCACTTGAGGCGCTGCTGACTGTGGCGGGTGAGCTTAGGGGG
CCTCCGCTCCAGCTCGACACCGGGCAGCTGCTGAAGATCGCGAAGAGAGGGGGAGTAACAGCGGTAGAGG
CAGTGCACGCCTGGCGCAATGCGCTCACCGGGGCCCCCTTGAACCTGACCCCAGACCAGGTAGTCGCAAT
CGCGTCACATGACGGGGGAAAGCAAGCCCTGGAAACCGTGCAAAGGTTGTTGCCGGTCCTTTGTCAAGAC
CACGGCCTTACACCGGAGCAAGTCGTGGCCATTGCATCCCACGACGGTGGCAAACAGGCTCTTGAGACGG
TTCAGAGACTTCTCCCAGTTCTCTGTCAAGCCCACGGGCTGACTCCCGATCAAGTTGTAGCGATTGCGTC
CAACGGTGG
