>Addgene plasmid #36725 | TAL2292 | addgene partial sequence | sequence record 48091 | JDS-TALEN-F 5'-TAGGGGTCGGTAAACAGTGG-3'
TGTGGCGGGTGAGCTTAGGGGGCCTCCGCTCCAGCTCGACACCGGGCAGCTGCTGAAGATCGCGAAGAGA
GGGGGAGTAACAGCGGTAGAGGCAGTGCACGCCTGGCGCAATGCGCTCACCGGGGCCCCCTTGAACCTGA
CCCCAGACCAGGTAGTCGCAATCGCGTCACATGACGGGGGAAAGCAAGCCCTGGAAACCGTGCAAAGGTT
GTTGCCGGTCCTTTGTCAAGACCACGGCCTTACACCGGAGCAAGTCGTGGCCATTGCATCCCACGACGGT
GGCAAACAGGCTCTTGAGACGGTTCAGAGACTTCTCCCAGTTCTCTGTCAAGCCCACGGGCTGACTCCCG
ATCAAGTTGTAGCGATTGCGTCCAACGGTGGAGGGAAACAAGCATTGGAGACTGTCCAACGGCTCCTTCC
CGTGTTGTGTCAAGCCCACGGTTTGACGCCTGCACAAGTGGTCGCCATCGCCAACAACAACGGCGGTAAG
CAGGCGCTGGAAACAGTACAGCGCCTGCTGCCTGTACTGTGCCAGGATCATGGACTGACCCCAGACCAGG
TAGTCGCAATCGCGTCAAACGGAGGGGGAAAGCAAGCCCTGGAAACCGTGCAAAGGTTGTTGCCGGTCCT
TTGTCAAGACCACGGCCTTACACCGGAGCAAGTCGTGGCCATTGCAAATAATAACGGTGGCAAACAGGCT
CTTGAGACGGTTCAGAGACTTCTCCCAGTTCTCTGTCAAGCCCACGGGCTGACTCCCGATCAAGTTGTAG
CGATTGCGAATAACAATGGAGGGAAACAAGCATTGGAGACTGTCCAACGGCTCCTTCCCGTGTTGTGTCA
AGCCCAC
