[The description below was written by a language model from this plasmid's Addgene catalogue record.]
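Description:
TAL2292 is a mammalian expression plasmid encoding the left-hand monomer of a TALE nuclease (TALEN) pair directed against the human ALK gene. It is built on the JDS71 backbone, one of a set of TALEN receiver vectors, and is maintained as a high-copy plasmid in E. coli under ampicillin selection. The record does not include a feature table, so the origin of replication and other backbone elements are not itemised; the use of a BGH reverse sequencing primer suggests a BGH polyadenylation region downstream of the coding sequence.

The insert, about 1.6 kb, is an array of TALE repeats assembled by the FLASH method and cloned into the backbone through BsmBI sites, which were destroyed in the process. BsmBI is a type IIS enzyme, so this arrangement allows seamless in-frame joining of the repeat array to flanking TALE sequences carried by the vector. The backbone supplies an N-terminal 3X FLAG tag for detection and a C-terminal wild-type FokI nuclease domain, giving a complete TALEN monomer once the array is in place. Expression in mammalian cells is driven by the CMV promoter, and a T7 promoter allows in vitro transcription of mRNA, for example for direct delivery of the nuclease as RNA.

Because FokI cleaves as a dimer, this construct is intended to be used with a matching right-hand ALK TALEN that binds the opposite strand nearby, so that the two nuclease domains meet over the spacer and introduce a double-strand break. Repair of that break can be exploited for targeted mutagenesis or editing at the ALK locus in human cells.
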