Addgene plasmid #36725: TAL2292
Depositing lab: Keith Joung. Depositing organization: Massachusetts General Hospital. Publication: FLASH assembly of TALENs for high-throughput genome editing. Reyon D, Tsai SQ, Khayter C, Foden JA, Sander JD, Joung JK. Nat Biotechnol. 2012 Apr 8. doi: 10.1038/nbt.2170. PubMed 22484455.
Backbone
  Vector backbone: JDS71
  Backbone manufacturer: Joung lab (Addgene Plasmid # 32287)
  Backbone size w/o insert (bp): 6447
  Vector type: Mammalian, T7 for in vitro mRNA synthesis
Growth in bacteria
  Bacterial resistance: Ampicillin, 100 μg/mL
  Growth temperature: 37°C
  Growth strain: XL1 Blue
  Copy number: High Copy
Gene/Insert
  Gene/Insert name: ALK-TALEN_Left (alt name: ALK)
  Species: H. sapiens (human)
  Insert size (bp): 1640
  Entrez Gene: Alk (a.k.a. CD246, Tcr, Tcrz)
  Promoter: CMV
  Tag / fusion protein: 3X Flag (N terminal on backbone); WT FOKI (C terminal on backbone)
  Cloning method: Restriction Enzyme; 5′ cloning site BsmBI (destroyed during cloning); 3′ cloning site BsmBI (destroyed during cloning)
  Sequencing primers: 5′ CMV-F; 3′ BGH-rev
Terms and licenses: Academic/Nonprofit Terms; Industry Terms: Not Available to Industry
Depositor comments: Target binding site: TCCTGTGGCTCCTGCCGC It is strongly recommended that users perform a diagnostic digest to verify this plasmid prior to use. For example, a double digest of the plasmid with BamHI and KpnI should result in two bands at 2.2kb and 5.9kb.
How to cite: TAL2292 was a gift from Keith Joung (Addgene plasmid # 36725 ; http://n2t.net/addgene:36725 ; RRID:Addgene_36725)
